>Addgene plasmid #133499 | pAV0479 | addgene full sequence | sequence record 263743 | Addgene NGS Result
TCGCGCGTTTCGGTGATGACGGTGAAAACCTCTGACACATGCAGCTCCCGGAGACGGTCACAGCTTGTCT
GTAAGCGGATGCCGGGAGCAGACAAGCCCGTCAGGGCGCGTCAGCGGGTGTTGGCGGGTGTCGGGGCTGG
CTTAACTATGCGGCATCAGAGCAGATTGTACTGAGAGTGCACCATAACCGGGATGGAACGATTGAATACT
GTGCTACTCTTTATGTAATATAACGAATTCAACTGTTCAACGTATGTGACTGCTCTCTGCTTCTCGGTAT
ATATTTACTTGAAGGAATTAATTTTTCTTTGCCAATGGTCTCTTTTACCAATTGCAGTCTGGCTTAAAGC
AATGAGGTTGTAATTAAATGGCTTGAGACCTAGAACAAACACCTTTTACAATCCTTGTTTACTGGTTTTG
ATAGTAAATTCGGTTCGCTTGTGGTGTACATTATATTTTTTAGGCTAGTCGTGATTTTTTGATAATATCA
ATATTCTTAGATTTGAGACATTCATGCTTTTTAATTTGATCAATCGTTTGTATCTTCATTAATTAGTAGG
TGGTTTGATAGAACATTTAGTTGCTTGTTTGACTACAAATATCTGCAGAATGGATTCGGTTAATAAAAAA
AATGTTTGAGGAATTAATTTTCGCTTTGGAGTGGAGGCCTCAATTCGATGTTGCAGATTTTACAAGTTTT
TAAAATGTATTTCATTATTACTTTTTATATGCCTAATAAAAAAGCCATAGTTTAATCTATAGATAACTTT
TTTTCCAGTGCACTAACGGACGTTACATTCCCATACAAAACTGCGTAGTTAAAGCTAAGGAAAAGTTAAT
ATCATGTTAATTAAATACGCTATTTACAATAAGACATTGAACTCATTTATATCGTTGAATATGAATAACC
AATTTCAGCGAATTTTTAACAAACATCGTTCACCTCGTTTAAGGATATCTTGTGTATGGGGTGTTGACTT
GCTTTATCGAATAATTACCGTACCTGTAATTGGCTTGCTGGATATAGCGGTAGTCTAATATCTAGCAAAA
ATCTTTTGGGTGAAAAGGCTTGCAATTTCACGACACCGAACTATTTGTCATTTTTTAATAAGGAAGTTTT
CCATAAATTCCTGTAATTCTCGGTTGATCTAATTGAAAAGAGTAGTTTTGCATCACGATGAGGAGGGCTT
TTGTAGAAAGAAATACGAACGAAACGAAAATCAGCGTTGCCATCGCTTTGGACAAAGCTCCCTTACCTGA
AGAGTCGAATTTTATTGATGAACTTATAACTTCCAAGCATGCAAACCAAAAGGGAGAACAAGTAATCCAA
GTAGACACGGGAATTGGATTCTTGGATCACATGTATCATGCACTGGCTAAACATGCAGGCTGGAGCTTAC
GACTTTACTCAAGAGGTGATTTAATCATCGATGATCATCACACTGCAGAAGATACTGCTATTGCACTTGG
TATTGCATTCAAGCAGGCTATGGGTAACTTTGCCGGCGTTAAAAGATTTGGACATGCTTATTGTCCACTT
GACGAAGCTCTTTCTAGAAGCGTAGTTGACTTGTCGGGACGGCCCTATGCTGTTATCGATTTGGGATTAA
AGCGTGAAAAGGTTGGGGAATTGTCCTGTGAAATGATCCCTCACTTACTATATTCCTTTTCGGTAGCAGC
TGGAATTACTTTGCATGTTACCTGCTTATATGGTAGTAATGACCATCATCGTGCTGAAAGCGCTTTTAAA
TCTCTGGCTGTTGCCATGCGCGCGGCTACTAGTCTTACTGGAAGTTCTGAAGTCCCAAGCACGAAGGGAG
TGTTGTAAAGATGAATTGGATTATGTCAGGAAAAGAACGACAATTTTGCATCCAAATTGTCTAAATTTTA
GAGTTGCTTGAAAACAATAGAACCTTACTTGCTTTATAATTACGTTAATTAGAAGCGTTATCTCGTGAAG
GAATATAGTACGTAGCCGTATAAATTGAATTGAATGTTCAGCTTATAGAATAGAGACACTTTGCTGTTCA
ATGCGTCGTCACTTACCATACTCACTTTATTATACGACTTTAAGTATAAACTCCGCGGTTATGGTAAAAT
TAATGATGCACAAACGTCCGATTCCATATGGGTACACTACAATTAAATACTTTTAAGTAACGCTGATTTC
TTATTTTTTATCCTTGGTGTATTTATTGTTTATACCGCTAGGGCGGTGTGAAATACCGCACAGATGCGTA
AGGAGAAAATACCGCATCAGGAAATTGTAAGCGTTAATATTTTGTTAAAATTCGCGTTAAATTTTTGTTA
AATCAGCTCATTTTTTAACCAATAGGCCGAAATCGGCAAAATCCCTTATAAATCAAAAGAATAGACCGAG
ATAGGGT
[37 nt withheld, positions 2388-2424]
AAAGAACGTGGACTCCAACGTCAAAGG
[49 nt withheld, positions 2452-2500]
T
[91 nt withheld, positions 2502-2592]
G
[124 nt withheld, positions 2594-2717]
CCATTCGCCATTCAGGCTGCGCAACTGTTGGGAAGGGCGATCGGTGCGGGCCTCTTCGCTATTACGCCAG
CTGGCGAAAGGGGGATGTGCTGCAAGGCGATTAAGTTGGGTAACGCCAGGGTTTTCCCAGTCACGACGTT
GTAAAACGACGGCCAGTGAGCGCGCGTAATACGACTCACTATAGGGCGAATTGGGTACCTAAAGTATGGA
AAATCAAAATTCCTGAATTTTTGTAAACTCCCATACAAATACGATTACACATACATACAAAAATGCAAAT
AACAAAATATACACGCACGCATGCACACTAAATAAACAAACTGTGCGTCCATTCCTTTTATGCACAAACG
TTGAAGCTCAGGACATCGCACCAACAATCACTCATCTCTTCTCTCTCTACCCACTTTCCACCCACACCCA
CAGTCTGCATCTGTTTGACGACTGTAGCTCAAGCATCAGTAGCAGCCGCTGTCATCCTCAACTGCTGCTG
CTGATGCTGCTTGAATGTACGCATGATAGCAACGACGCACCGCTCTACCACTACTACCGAAGCGCCATCA
TCACCTCCTCACCTACCATCGCAATCGTCCTCTCGAAACTCTTCGACCGCTTTCACCCGGCTTCCTGCAG
GTAACAATGCGCTCGGCGCTTGATTAAAAGAGGCCAGAGGCGATAAATGACTCAGGGTGCATTTGGCCTC
GCTACGAAAGGACCCTGTCTTGTGATTTTTCCGTAGCCAATGGACAACCGCCTTGTCAACCTTTTGACTT
TGGAATGTGCTAGCAATTCCTCCTTCCCCCTGACTTCAGGTGACAAGGCTTGCATCACGCTGAGGTAGGC
GTCGGAAAAACTTTCCTCACAAGGCTGACGTCATGGAATGTGCAATCAAAGTCAGGAGCGGGAACGAGGC
AGATTACCAACGAAGCAACGACCATCTCGGAACAACTTGCAAAGAAAGTCAAGGAAAGTTGGCACCACAT
CACGATCGCGCACCTTCTCCAATCACCTTGCTCCTTAGTTGTTCCGAATCGAGTGCGAGGCAATTGTGGT
AAAGATAGTCGGGGGAAACCCTTACCCCATTCACACCACGGCTGATGGCTGCTGTGTGGGATGGAAAGGT
ATAAATAGAGGCAGGCGGTGCCTAGCATCGCTTCTGTATAGATCATTCATCCATAGTATTGATTTACACT
TGATTCAAACCTAGGCCGCGGAAGGGGGATGGGTTCCCAACCCTTGTCTTGCTCATTGAGACAGCTGTCT
ATTTCTCCTTCCAAGGGTGAAGAGCTATTTACTGGGGTTGTACCCATTTTGGTAGAACTGGACGGAGATG
TAAACGGACATAAATTCTCTGTTAGAGGTGAGGGCGAAGGCGATGCCACCAATGGTAAATTGACTCTGAA
GTTTATATGCACTACGGGTAAATTACCTGTTCCTTGGCCAACCCTAGTAACAACTTTGACATATGGTGTT
CAATGTTTCTCAAGATACCCAGACCATATGAAAAGGCATGATTTCTTTAAAAGTGCTATGCCAGAAGGCT
ACGTGCAAGAGAGAACTATCTCCTTTAAGGATGACGGTACGTATAAAACACGAGCAGAAGTGAAATTCGA
AGGGGATACACTAGTTAATCGCATCGAATTAAAGGGTATAGACTTTAAGGAAGATGGTAATATTCTCGGC
CATAAACTTGAGTATAATTTCAACTCGCATAATGTGTACATTACAGCTGACAAACAAAAGAACGGAATTA
AAGCGAATTTTAAAATCAGGCACAACGTCGAAGATGGGTCTGTTCAACTTGCCGATCATTATCAGCAAAA
CACCCCTATTGGTGATGGTCCAGTCTTGTTACCCGATAATCACTACTTAAGCACACAGTCTAGATTGTCA
AAAGATCCGAATGAAAAGCGTGATCACATGGTTTTATTGGAATTTGTCACCGCTGCAGGAATAACTCACG
GAATGGACGAGCTTTATAAGGAGGACTTGGTAATTGCAATGGATCAACTGAATTTGGAGCAAGGTGGTCC
CGGTGGTCATGGATCCCCGGGTTAATTAAGGCGCGCCAGATCTGTTTAGCTTGCCTCGTCCCCGCCGGGT
CACCCGGCCAGCGACATGGAGGCCCAGAATACCCTCCTTGACAGTCTTGACGTGCGCAGCTCAGGGGCAT
GATGTGACTGTCGCCCGTACATTTAGCCCATACATCCCCATGTATAATCATTTGCATCCATACATTTTGA
TGGCCGCACGGCGCGAAGCAAAAATTACGGCTCCTCGCTGCAGACCTGCGAGCAGGGAAACGCTCCCCTC
ACAGACGCGTTGAATTGTCCCCACGCCGCGCCCCTGTAGAGAAATATAAAAGGTTAGGATTTGCCACTGA
GGTTCTTCTTTCATATACTTCCTTTTTAAATCTTGCTAGGATACAGTTCTCACATCACATCCGAACATAA
ACAACCATGGGTACCACTCTTGACGACACGGCTTACCGGTACCGCACCAGTGTCCCGGGGGACGCCGAGG
CCATCGAGGCACTGGATGGGTCCTTCACCACCGACACCGTCTTCCGCGTCACCGCCACCGGGGACGGCTT
CACCCTGCGGGAGGTGCCGGTGGACCCGCCCCTGACCAAGGTGTTCCCCGACGACGAATCGGACGACGAA
TCGGACGACGGGGAGGACGGCGACCCGGACTCTCGGACGTTCGTCGCGTACGGGGACGACGGCGACCTGG
CGGGCTTCGTGGTCGTCTCGTACTCCGGCTGGAACCGCCGGCTGACCGTCGAGGACATCGAGGTCGCCCC
GGAGCACCGGGGGCACGGGGTCGGGCGCGCGTTGATGGGGCTCGCGACGGAGTTCGCCCGCGAGCGGGGT
GCCGGGCACCTCTGGCTGGAGGTCACCAACGTCAACGCACCGGCGATCCACGCGTACCGGCGGATGGGGT
TCACCCTCTGCGGCCTGGACACCGCCCTGTACGACGGCACCGCCTCGGACGGCGAGCAGGCGCTCTACAT
GAGCATGCCCTGCCCCTAATCAGTACTGACAATAAAAAGATTCTTGTTTTCAAGAACTTGTCATTTGTAT
AGTTTTTTTATATTGTAGTTGTTCTATTTTAATCAAATGTTAGCGTGATTTATATTTTTTTTCGCCTCGA
CATCATCTGCCCAGATGCGAAGTTAAGTGCGCAGAAAGTAATATCATGCGTCAATCGTATGTGAATGCTG
GTCGCTATACTGCTGTCGATTCGATACTAACGCCGCCATCCAGTTTAAACGAGCTCCAGCTTTTGTTCCC
TTTAGTGAGGGTTAATTGCGCGCTTGGCGTAATCATGGTCATAGCTGTTTCCTGTGTGAAATTGTTATCC
GCTCACAATTCCACACAACATACGAGCCGGAAGCATAAAGTGTAAAGCCTGGGGTGCCTAATGAGTGAGC
TAACTCACATTAATTGCGTTGCGCTCACTGCCCGCTTTCCAGTCGGGAAACCTGTCGTGCCAGCTGCATT
AATGAATCGGCCAACGCGCGGGGAGAGGCGGTTTGCGTATTGGGCGCTCTTCCGCTTCCTCGCTCACTGA
CTCGCTGCGCTCGGTCGTTCGGCTGCGGCGAGCGGTATCAGCTCACTCAAAGGCGGTAATACGGTTATCC
ACAGAATCAGGGGATAACGCAGGAAAGAACATGTGAGCAAAAGGCCAGCAAAAGGCCAGGAACCGTAAAA
AGGCCGCGTTGCTGGCGTTTTTCCATAGGCTCCGCCCCCCTGACGAGCATCACAAAAATCGACGCTCAAG
TCAGAGGTGGCGAAACCCGACAGGACTATAAAGATACCAGGCGTTTCCCCCTGGAAGCTCCCTCGTGCGC
TCTCCTGTTCCGACCCTGCCGCTTACCGGATACCTGTCCGCCTTTCTCCCTTCGGGAAGCGTGGCGCTTT
CTCATAGCTCACGCTGTAGGTATCTCAGTTCGGTGTAGGTCGTTCGCTCCAAGCTGGGCTGTGTGCACGA
ACCCCCCGTTCAGCCCGACCGCTGCGCCTTATCCGGTAACTATCGTCTTGAGTCCAACCCGGTAAGACAC
GACTTATCGCCACTGGCAGCAGCCACTGGTAACAGGATTAGCAGAGCGAGGTATGTAGGCGGTGCTACAG
AGTTCTTGAAGTGGTGGCCTAACTACGGCTACACTAGAAGAACAGTATTTGGTATCTGCGCTCTGCTGAA
GCCAGTTACCTTCGGAAAAAGAGTTGGTAGCTCTTGATCCGGCAAACAAACCACCGCTGGTAGCGGTGGT
TTTTTTGTTTGCAAGCAGCAGATTACGCGCAGAAAAAAAGGATCTCAAGAAGATCCTTTGATCTTTTCTA
CGGGGTCTGACGCTCAGTGGAACGAAAACTCACGTTAAGGGATTTTGGTCATGAGATTATCAAAAAGGAT
CTTCACCTAGATCCTTTTAAATTAAAAATGAAGTTTTAAATCAATCTAAAGTATATATGAGTAAACTTGG
TCTGACAGTTACCAATGCTTAATCAGTGAGGCACCTATCTCAGCGATCTGTCTATTTCGTTCATCCATAG
TTGCCTGACTCCCCGTCGTGTAGATAACTACGATACGGGAGGGCTTACCATCTGGCCCCAGTGCTGCAAT
GATACCGCGAGACCCACGCTCACCGGCTCCAGATTTATCAGCAATAAACCAGCCAGCCGGAAGGGCCGAG
CGCAGAAGTGGTCCTGCAACTTTATCCGCCTCCATCCAGTCTATTAATTGTTGCCGGGAAGCTAGAGTAA
GTAGTTCGCCAGTTAATAGTTTGCGCAACGTTGTTGCCATTGCTACAGGCATCGTGGTGTCACGCTCGTC
GTTTGGTATGGCTTCATTCAGCTCCGGTTCCCAACGATCAAGGCGAGTTACATGATCCCCCATGTTGTGC
AAAAAAGCGGTTAGCTCCTTCGGTCCTCCGATCGTTGTCAGAAGTAAGTTGGCCGCAGTGTTATCACTCA
TGGTTATGGCAGCACTGCATAATTCTCTTACTGTCATGCCATCCGTAAGATGCTTTTCTGTGACTGGTGA
GTACTCAACCAAGTCATTCTGAGAATAGTGTATGCGGCGACCGAGTTGCTCTTGCCCGGCGTCAATACGG
GATAATACCGCGCCACATAGCAGAACTTTAAAAGTGCTCATCATTGGAAAACGTTCTTCGGGGCGAAAAC
TCTCAAGGATCTTACCGCTGTTGAGATCCAGTTCGATGTAACCCACTCGTGCACCCAACTGATCTTCAGC
ATCTTTTACTTTCACCAGCGTTTCTGGGTGAGCAAAAACAGGAAGGCAAAATGCCGCAAAAAAGGGAATA
AGGGCGACACGGAAATGTTGAATACTCATACTCTTCCTTTTTCAATATTATTGAAGCATTTATCAGGGTT
ATTGTCTCATGAGCGGATACATATTTGAATGTATTTAGAAAAATAAACAAATAGGGGTTCCGCGCACATT
TCCCCGAAAAGTGCCACCTGACGTCTAAGAAACCATTATTATCATGACATTAACCTATAAAAATAGGCGT
ATCACGAGGCCCTTTCGTC
Features (pLannotate 1.2.2; 20 found; start..end, strand, type, name):
    137..186     +  misc_feature   bom (fragment): basis of mobility region from pBR322
    310..452     +  ncRNA          S pombe snR5: Accession: RF01435 - small nucleolar RNA snR5
   1178..1825    +  CDS            his5: HIS7_SCHPO - Experimental evidence at protein level: Swiss-Prot protein existence level 1. From Schizosaccharomyces pombe (strain 972 / ATCC 24843) (Fission yeast).
   2213..2261    +  misc_feature   bom (fragment): basis of mobility region from pBR322
   2289..2717    -  rep_origin     f1 ori (sequence partly withheld): f1 bacteriophage origin of replication; arrow indicates direction of (+) strand synthesis
   2721..2876    -  CDS            lacZα (fragment): LacZα fragment of β-galactosidase; lacZ fragment
   2884..2902    +  promoter       T7 promoter: promoter for bacteriophage T7 RNA polymerase
   3987..4697    +  CDS            Superfolder GFP: Superfolder GFP is a basic (constitutively fluorescent) green fluorescent protein published in 2005, derived from Aequorea victoria. It is reported to be a very rapidly-maturing weak dimer.
   4830..5173    +  promoter       TEF promoter: Ashbya gossypii TEF promoter
   5180..5744    +  CDS            NrsR (fragment): nourseothricin acetyltransferase; Streptomyces noursei nat1; confers resistance to nourseothricin
   5752..5949    +  terminator     TEF terminator: Ashbya gossypii TEF terminator
   6006..6024    -  promoter       T3 promoter: promoter for bacteriophage T3 RNA polymerase
   6069..6085    -  protein_bind   lac operator: The lac repressor binds to the lac operator to inhibit transcription in E. coli. This inhibition can be relieved by adding lactose or isopropyl-β-D-thiogalactopyranoside (IPTG). lac repressor encoded by lacI
   6093..6123    -  promoter       lac promoter: promoter for the E. coli lac operon
   6138..6159    -  protein_bind   CAP binding site: CAP binding activates transcription in the presence of cAMP. E. coli catabolite activator protein
   6172..6264    -  CDS            lacI (fragment): lac repressor; lacI; The lac repressor binds to the lac operator to inhibit transcription in E. coli. This inhibition can be relieved by adding lactose or isopropyl-β-D-thiogalactopyranoside (IPTG).
   6447..7035    -  rep_origin     ori: high-copy-number ColE1/pMB1/pBR322/pUC origin of replication
   7206..8066    -  CDS            AmpR: β-lactamase; bla; confers resistance to ampicillin, carbenicillin, and related antibiotics
   8067..8171    -  promoter       AmpR promoter: bla
   8266..35      +  CDS            rop (fragment) (across the origin): Rop protein, which maintains plasmids at low copy number; rop
