[The description below was written by a language model from this plasmid's Addgene catalogue record and pLannotate feature annotations shown in this document.]
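Description:
pAV0479 is an 8.3 kb fission yeast expression plasmid built on the pHis5StuI (pAV0413) backbone, one of a set of stable integration vectors for Schizosaccharomyces pombe. It is propagated in E. coli as a high-copy plasmid through a ColE1/pUC-type origin and selected with ampicillin via the AmpR β-lactamase cassette. The backbone also retains typical phagemid cloning-vector remnants: an f1 origin, a lacZα fragment with lac promoter/operator elements, flanking T7 and T3 promoters, and short bom and rop fragments. No yeast replication origin is annotated, in keeping with a design meant for chromosomal integration rather than episomal maintenance. The his5 coding sequence and adjacent S. pombe genomic sequence (including the snR5 snoRNA) provide homology to the his5 locus. The "StuI" in the backbone name suggests linearisation at that site to target integration there, although the record does not describe the mechanism explicitly.

According to the insert name, the payload is superfolder GFP flanked by two nuclear export signals, one derived from wis1 at the N-terminus and one from mia1 at the C-terminus, expressed from the tdh1 promoter. The automated feature table detects only the sfGFP coding sequence. The promoter, the NES elements and any terminator for this cassette are not annotated, so their positions rest on the catalogue description. Downstream lies a natMX marker, in which nourseothricin acetyltransferase sits between the Ashbya gossypii TEF promoter and terminator, allowing selection of yeast transformants with nourseothricin. The stated purpose is to express sfGFP that is excluded from the nucleus, giving a cytosolic fluorescent marker for live-cell imaging in fission yeast.
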