Addgene plasmid #133499: pAV0479
Purpose: Expression of sfGFP excluded from the nucleus with two NES signals
Depositing lab: Sophie Martin. Depositing organization: Universite de Lausanne (UNIL). Publication: A toolbox of stable integration vectors in the fission yeast Schizosaccharomyces pombe. Vjestica A, Marek M, Nkosi PJ, Merlini L, Liu G, Berard M, Billault-Chaumartin I, Martin SG. J Cell Sci. 2020 Jan 8;133(1). pii: jcs.240754. doi: 10.1242/jcs.240754. PubMed 31801797.
Backbone
  Vector backbone: pHis5StuI(pAV0413)
  Vector type: Yeast Expression
Growth in bacteria
  Bacterial resistance: Ampicillin, 100 μg/mL
  Growth temperature: 37°C
  Growth strain: DH5alpha
  Copy number: High Copy
Gene/Insert
  Gene/Insert name: pHis5(StuI)-p(tdh1)-NESwis1-sfGFP-NESmia1-natMX
  Species: S. pombe (fission yeast)
  Cloning method: Unknown
Terms and licenses: Academic/Nonprofit Terms; Industry Terms: Not Available to Industry
Depositor comments: Please see the Resource Information section for an annotated Genbank file.
How to cite: pAV0479 was a gift from Sophie Martin (Addgene plasmid # 133499 ; http://n2t.net/addgene:133499 ; RRID:Addgene_133499)
